Addgene plasmid #237859: pAAV-GfaABC1D-cOpn5-T2A-EGFP
Purpose: The transfer plasmid for packaging AAV expressing chicken OPN5 was constructed by inserting the OPN5 coding sequence into the multiple cloning site under the control of GfaABC1D promoter
Depositing lab: Minmin Luo. Depositing organization: Chinese Institute for Brain Research, Beijing. Publication: A neuropsin-based optogenetic tool for precise control of Gq signaling. Dai R, Yu T, Weng D, Li H, Cui Y, Wu Z, Guo Q, Zou H, Wu W, Gao X, Qi Z, Ren Y, Wang S, Li Y, Luo M. Sci China Life Sci. 2022 Jul;65(7):1271-1284. doi: 10.1007/s11427-022-2122-0. Epub 2022 May 12. PubMed 35579776.
Backbone
  Vector backbone: pAAV
  Vector type: AAV
Growth in bacteria
  Bacterial resistance: Ampicillin, 100 μg/mL
  Growth temperature: 37°C
  Growth strain: NEB Stable
  Copy number: Unknown
Gene/Insert
  Gene/Insert name: Opn5
  Species: G. gallus (chicken)
  Entrez Gene: OPN5 (a.k.a. GPR136, GRP136, Opn5m, PGR12, TMEM13, cOpn5m, neuropsin, opsin-5)
  Promoter: GfaABC1D
  Cloning method: Unknown
  Sequencing primers: 5′ n/a
Terms and licenses: Academic/Nonprofit Terms; Industry Terms: Not Available to Industry
How to cite: pAAV-GfaABC1D-cOpn5-T2A-EGFP was a gift from Minmin Luo (Addgene plasmid # 237859 ; http://n2t.net/addgene:237859 ; RRID:Addgene_237859)
