[The description below was written by a language model from this plasmid's Addgene catalogue record and pLannotate feature annotations shown in this document.]
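Description:
pAAV-GfaABC1D-cOpn5-T2A-EGFP is an AAV transfer plasmid built on a pAAV backbone, used to package recombinant adeno-associated virus that expresses chicken (G. gallus) OPN5 (neuropsin, cOpn5) together with a green fluorescent reporter. In bacteria it is maintained by a high-copy ColE1/pUC-type origin and selected with ampicillin through the β-lactamase gene and its promoter. An f1 phage origin and small remnants of pBR322 bom and rop sequences are also present in the backbone. The 6,580 nt sequence record shows one complete AAV2 inverted terminal repeat and two short fragments annotated at the position of the other. This pattern may reflect the difficulty of sequencing or annotating these repeats rather than a true truncation, but the record does not settle the point.

Between the ITRs, the catalogue entry places the opsin under the GfaABC1D promoter, a compact GFAP-derived promoter generally used to direct expression to astrocytes. The automated annotation does not label this promoter, but an unannotated stretch upstream of the opsin coding sequence is where it would sit. The OPN5 reading frame is matched by the annotation tool to the human protein by homology, whereas the catalogue identifies it as the chicken orthologue. EGFP follows, with a short gap corresponding to the T2A peptide named in the construct title, so the opsin and EGFP should be made from one transcript as separate proteins. A WPRE enhances transcript stability and expression, and a human growth hormone polyadenylation signal ends the cassette. The associated publication describes a neuropsin-based optogenetic tool for precise control of Gq signalling, so the vector is suited to light-driven activation of Gq pathways in fluorescently marked cells.
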