Features (pLannotate 1.2.2; 15 found; start..end, strand, type, name):
    454..594     +  repeat_region  AAV2 ITR: inverted terminal repeat of adeno-associated virus serotype 2 inverted
    599..650     -  misc_feature   bom (fragment): basis of mobility region from pBR322
    669..1124    +  rep_origin     f1 ori (sequence partly withheld): f1 bacteriophage origin of replication; arrow indicates direction of (+) strand synthesis
   1125..1174    -  misc_feature   bom (fragment): basis of mobility region from pBR322
   1276..1311    -  CDS            rop (fragment): Rop protein, which maintains plasmids at low copy number; rop
   1406..1510    +  promoter       AmpR promoter: bla
   1511..2371    +  CDS            AmpR: β-lactamase; bla; confers resistance to ampicillin, carbenicillin, and related antibiotics
   2542..3130    +  rep_origin     ori: high-copy-number ColE1/pMB1/pBR322/pUC origin of replication
   3203..3230    +  repeat_region  AAV2 ITR (fragment): inverted terminal repeat of adeno-associated virus serotype 2 inverted
   3259..3286    +  repeat_region  AAV2 ITR (fragment): inverted terminal repeat of adeno-associated virus serotype 2 inverted
   4041..5078    +  CDS            OPN5: OPN5_HUMAN - Also known as GPR136, PGR12, TMEM13. Experimental evidence at protein level: Swiss-Prot protein existence level 1. G-protein coupled receptor which selectively activates G(i) type G proteins via ultraviolet A (UVA) light-mediated activation in the retina (By similarity). Preferentially binds the chromophore 11-cis retinal and is a bistable protein that displays emission peaks at 380 nm (UVA light) and 470 nm (blue light) (PubMed:22043319). Required for the light-response in the inner plexiform layer, and contributes to the regulation of the light-response in the nerve fiber layer,
   5157..5873    +  CDS            EGFP: the original enhanced GFP (Yang et al., 1996) mammalian codon-optimized
   5874..5898    +  misc_feature   MCS (fragment): pBluescript multiple cloning site
   5898..6486    +  misc_feature   WPRE: woodchuck hepatitis virus posttranscriptional regulatory element
   6518..414     +  polyA_signal   hGH poly(A) signal (across the origin): human growth hormone polyadenylation signal
>Addgene plasmid #237859 | pAAV-GfaABC1D-cOpn5-T2A-EGFP | addgene full sequence | sequence record 484556 | Addgene NGS Result
CCCACCAGCCTTGTCCTAATAAAATTAAGTTGCATCATTTTGTCTGACTAGGTGTCCTTCTATAATATTA
TGGGGTGGAGGGGGGTGGTATGGAGCAAGGGGCAAGTTGGGAAGACAACCTGTAGGGCCTGCGGGGTCTA
TTGGGAACCAAGCTGGAGTGCAGTGGCACAATCTTGGCTCACTGCAATCTCCGCCTCCTGGGTTCAAGCG
ATTCTCCTGCCTCAGCCTCCCGAGTTGTTGGGATTCCAGGCATGCATGACCAGGCTCAGCTAATTTTTGT
TTTTTTGGTAGAGACGGGGTTTCACCATATTGGCCAGGCTGGTCTCCAACTCCTAATCTCAGGTGATCTA
CCCACCTTGGCCTCCCAAATTGCTGGGATTACAGGCGTGAACCACTGCTCCCTTCCCTGTCCTTCTGATT
TTGTAGGTAACCACGTGCGGACCGAGCGGCCGCAGGAACCCCTAGTGATGGAGTTGGCCACTCCCTCTCT
GCGCGCTCGCTCGCTCACTGAGGCCGGGCGACCAAAGGTCGCCCGACGCCCGGGCTTTGCCCGGGCGGCC
TCAGTGAGCGAGCGAGCGCGCAGCTGCCTGCAGGGGCGCCTGATGCGGTATTTTCTCCTTACGCATCTGT
GCGGTATTTCACACCGCATA
[95 nt withheld, positions 651-745]
T
[46 nt withheld, positions 747-792]
C
[141 nt withheld, positions 794-934]
CCTTTGACGTTGGAGTCCACGTTCTTT
[37 nt withheld, positions 962-998]
ACTCTATCTCGGGCTATTCTTTTGATTTATAAGGGATTTTGCCGATTTCGGTCTATTGGTTAAAAAATGA
GCTGATTTAACAAAAATTTAACGCGAATTTTAACAAAATATTAACGTTTACAATTTTATGGTGCACTCTC
AGTACAATCTGCTCTGATGCCGCATAGTTAAGCCAGCCCCGACACCCGCCAACACCCGCTGACGCGCCCT
GACGGGCTTGTCTGCTCCCGGCATCCGCTTACAGACAAGCTGTGACCGTCTCCGGGAGCTGCATGTGTCA
GAGGTTTTCACCGTCATCACCGAAACGCGCGAGACGAAAGGGCCTCGTGATACGCCTATTTTTATAGGTT
AATGTCATGATAATAATGGTTTCTTAGACGTCAGGTGGCACTTTTCGGGGAAATGTGCGCGGAACCCCTA
TTTGTTTATTTTTCTAAATACATTCAAATATGTATCCGCTCATGAGACAATAACCCTGATAAATGCTTCA
ATAATATTGAAAAAGGAAGAGTATGAGTATTCAACATTTCCGTGTCGCCCTTATTCCCTTTTTTGCGGCA
TTTTGCCTTCCTGTTTTTGCTCACCCAGAAACGCTGGTGAAAGTAAAAGATGCTGAAGATCAGTTGGGTG
CACGAGTGGGTTACATCGAACTGGATCTCAACAGCGGTAAGATCCTTGAGAGTTTTCGCCCCGAAGAACG
TTTTCCAATGATGAGCACTTTTAAAGTTCTGCTATGTGGCGCGGTATTATCCCGTATTGACGCCGGGCAA
GAGCAACTCGGTCGCCGCATACACTATTCTCAGAATGACTTGGTTGAGTACTCACCAGTCACAGAAAAGC
ATCTTACGGATGGCATGACAGTAAGAGAATTATGCAGTGCTGCCATAACCATGAGTGATAACACTGCGGC
CAACTTACTTCTGACAACGATCGGAGGACCGAAGGAGCTAACCGCTTTTTTGCACAACATGGGGGATCAT
GTAACTCGCCTTGATCGTTGGGAACCGGAGCTGAATGAAGCCATACCAAACGACGAGCGTGACACCACGA
TGCCTGTAGCAATGGCAACAACGTTGCGCAAACTATTAACTGGCGAACTACTTACTCTAGCTTCCCGGCA
ACAATTAATAGACTGGATGGAGGCGGATAAAGTTGCAGGACCACTTCTGCGCTCGGCCCTTCCGGCTGGC
TGGTTTATTGCTGATAAATCTGGAGCCGGTGAGCGTGGGTCTCGCGGTATCATTGCAGCACTGGGGCCAG
ATGGTAAGCCCTCCCGTATCGTAGTTATCTACACGACGGGGAGTCAGGCAACTATGGATGAACGAAATAG
ACAGATCGCTGAGATAGGTGCCTCACTGATTAAGCATTGGTAACTGTCAGACCAAGTTTACTCATATATA
CTTTAGATTGATTTAAAACTTCATTTTTAATTTAAAAGGATCTAGGTGAAGATCCTTTTTGATAATCTCA
TGACCAAAATCCCTTAACGTGAGTTTTCGTTCCACTGAGCGTCAGACCCCGTAGAAAAGATCAAAGGATC
TTCTTGAGATCCTTTTTTTCTGCGCGTAATCTGCTGCTTGCAAACAAAAAAACCACCGCTACCAGCGGTG
GTTTGTTTGCCGGATCAAGAGCTACCAACTCTTTTTCCGAAGGTAACTGGCTTCAGCAGAGCGCAGATAC
CAAATACTGTTCTTCTAGTGTAGCCGTAGTTAGGCCACCACTTCAAGAACTCTGTAGCACCGCCTACATA
CCTCGCTCTGCTAATCCTGTTACCAGTGGCTGCTGCCAGTGGCGATAAGTCGTGTCTTACCGGGTTGGAC
TCAAGACGATAGTTACCGGATAAGGCGCAGCGGTCGGGCTGAACGGGGGGTTCGTGCACACAGCCCAGCT
TGGAGCGAACGACCTACACCGAACTGAGATACCTACAGCGTGAGCTATGAGAAAGCGCCACGCTTCCCGA
AGGGAGAAAGGCGGACAGGTATCCGGTAAGCGGCAGGGTCGGAACAGGAGAGCGCACGAGGGAGCTTCCA
GGGGGAAACGCCTGGTATCTTTATAGTCCTGTCGGGTTTCGCCACCTCTGACTTGAGCGTCGATTTTTGT
GATGCTCGTCAGGGGGGCGGAGCCTATGGAAAAACGCCAGCAACGCGGCCTTTTTACGGTTCCTGGCCTT
TTGCTGGCCTTTTGCTCACATGTCCTGCAGGCAGCTGCGCGCTCGCTCGCTCACTGAGGCCGCCCGGGCG
TCGGGCGACCTTTGGTCGCCCGGCCTCAGTGAGCGAGCGAGCGCGCAGAGAGGGAGTGGCCAACTCCATC
ACTAGGGGTTCCTGCGGCCGCACGCGTGATCTAACATATCCTGGTGTGGAGTAGGGGACGCTGCTCTGAC
AGAGGCTCGGGGGCCTGAGCTGGCTCTGTGAGCTGGGGAGGAGGCAGACAGCCAGGCCTTGTCTGCAAGC
AGACCTGGCAGCATTGGGCTGGCCGCCCCCCAGGGCCTCCTCTTCATGCCCAGTGAATGACTCACCTTGG
CACAGACACAATGTTCGGGGTGGGCACAGTGCCTGCTTCCCGCCGCACCCCAGCCCCCCTCAAATGCCTT
CCGAGAAGCCCATTGAGCAGGGGGCTTGCATTGCACCCCAGCCTGACAGCCTGGCATCTTGGGATAAAAG
CAGCACAGCCCCCTAGGGGCTGCCCTTGCTGTGTGGCGCCACCGGCGGTGGAGAACAAGGCTCTATTCAG
CCTGTGCCCAGGAAAGGGGATCAGGGGATGCCCAGGCATGGACAGTGGGTGGCAGGGGGGGAGAGGAGGG
CTGTCTGCTTCCCAGAAGTCCAAGGACACAAATGGGTGAGGGGAGAGCTCTCCCCATAGCTGGGCTGCGG
CCCAACCCCACCCCCTCAGGCTATGCCAGGGGGTGTTGCCAGGGGCACCCGGGCATCGCCAGTCTAGCCC
ACTCCTTCATAAAGCCCTCGCATCCCAGGAGCGAGCAGAGCCAGAGCAGGTTGGAGAGGAGACGCATCAC
CTCCGCTGCTCGCGGGGTCTAGAATGAGTGGGATGGCATCGGACTGCAACTCCTCCTCTCAGGAAGAATA
CCTCCCACACTACGTGCAGCAGGAAGACCCCTTTGCATCAAAGCTGTCTAGAGAAGCTGACATCATAGCG
GGGTTTTATTTGACAGTAATTGGGATTCTTTCAACTCTGGGAAACGGGTATGTTATCTTTATGTCCTCAA
AGCGGAAAAAGAAGTTAAGACCCGCTGAGATAATGACTGTTAATTTAGCGGTGTGTGATCTGGGCATCTC
AGTTGTAGGAAAACCCTTCAGTATCATTTCCTTCTTTTCTCACCGCTGGATCTTTGGATGGATGGGCTGC
CGCTGGTACGGATGGGCTGGCTTCTTCTTTGGCTGTGGGAGCCTTATTACCATGACAGCCGTCAGCCTGG
ATAGATACTTAAAAATCTGTCACTTGGCTTATGGTACCTGGCTTAAGAGACACCATGCCTTTATCTGCCT
GGCACTAATCTGGGCCTATGCGACGTTCTGGGCTACAGTGCCTTTTGCTGGTGTGGGGAGCTACGCTCCT
GAGCCGTTTGGGACCTCGTGCACCCTGGACTGGTGGCTGGCGCAGGCTTCAGTGGCTGGGCAGGCTTTTG
TTCTCAGCATTCTTTTCTTTTGCCTCCTGTTTCCAACTGCAGTGATTGTGTTCTCCTATGTTAAAATTAT
TTTAAAAGTCAAGTCGTCCACCAAAGAAGTTGCTCACTATGACACCAGGATCCAGAACAGCCACATACTT
GAAATGAAGCTGACCAAGGTGGCAATGCTGATCTGTGCCGGATTCCTCATTGCTTGGATCCCCTACGCCG
TGGTCTCTGTGTGGTCAGCCTTTGGACAGCCGGATTCCGTTCCCATTCAATTTTCGGTGGTACCAACTCT
GCTTGCCAAGTCGGCTGCCATGTACAACCCAATTATTTACCAGGTCATTGATTGCAAATTTGCCTGCTGC
CGGTCAGGTGGGCCGAAGACACTGCAGAAGAAGAGCTCTTTGAAGGAATCGAGGATGTACACCTTATCTT
CACACAGAGATTCAGCGGCACTGAGCGGAACCCAACTGGAAGTCGAGGGCAGAGGAAGTCTGCTAACATG
CGGTGACGTCGAGGAGAATCCTGGCCCAGTGAGCAAGGGCGAGGAGCTGTTCACCGGGGTGGTGCCCATC
CTGGTCGAGCTGGACGGCGACGTAAACGGCCACAAGTTCAGCGTGTCCGGCGAGGGCGAGGGCGATGCCA
CCTACGGCAAGCTGACCCTGAAGTTCATCTGCACCACCGGCAAGCTGCCCGTGCCCTGGCCCACCCTCGT
GACCACCCTGACCTACGGCGTGCAGTGCTTCAGCCGCTACCCCGACCACATGAAGCAGCACGACTTCTTC
AAGTCCGCCATGCCCGAAGGCTACGTCCAGGAGCGCACCATCTTCTTCAAGGACGACGGCAACTACAAGA
CCCGCGCCGAGGTGAAGTTCGAGGGCGACACCCTGGTGAACCGCATCGAGCTGAAGGGCATCGACTTCAA
GGAGGACGGCAACATCCTGGGGCACAAGCTGGAGTACAACTACAACAGCCACAACGTCTATATCATGGCC
GACAAGCAGAAGAACGGCATCAAGGTGAACTTCAAGATCCGCCACAACATCGAGGACGGCAGCGTGCAGC
TCGCCGACCACTACCAGCAGAACACCCCCATCGGCGACGGCCCCGTGCTGCTGCCCGACAACCACTACCT
GAGCACCCAGTCCGCCCTGAGCAAAGACCCCAACGAGAAGCGCGATCACATGGTCCTGCTGGAGTTCGTG
ACCGCCGCCGGGATCACTCTCGGCATGGACGAGCTGTACAAGTAAGAATTCGATATCAAGCTTATCGATA
ATCAACCTCTGGATTACAAAATTTGTGAAAGATTGACTGGTATTCTTAACTATGTTGCTCCTTTTACGCT
ATGTGGATACGCTGCTTTAATGCCTTTGTATCATGCTATTGCTTCCCGTATGGCTTTCATTTTCTCCTCC
TTGTATAAATCCTGGTTGCTGTCTCTTTATGAGGAGTTGTGGCCCGTTGTCAGGCAACGTGGCGTGGTGT
GCACTGTGTTTGCTGACGCAACCCCCACTGGTTGGGGCATTGCCACCACCTGTCAGCTCCTTTCCGGGAC
TTTCGCTTTCCCCCTCCCTATTGCCACGGCGGAACTCATCGCCGCCTGCCTTGCCCGCTGCTGGACAGGG
GCTCGGCTGTTGGGCACTGACAATTCCGTGGTGTTGTCGGGGAAATCATCGTCCTTTCCTTGGCTGCTCG
CCTATGTTGCCACCTGGATTCTGCGCGGGACGTCCTTCTGCTACGTCCCTTCGGCCCTCAATCCAGCGGA
CCTTCCTTCCCGCGGCCTGCTGCCGGCTCTGCGGCCTCTTCCGCGTCTTCGCCTTCGCCCTCAGACGAGT
CGGATCTCCCTTTGGGCCGCCTCCCCGCATCGATACCGAGCGCTGCTCGAGAGATCTACGGGTGGCATCC
CTGTGACCCCTCCCCAGTGCCTCTCCTGGCCCTGGAAGTTGCCACTCCAGTG
